>Addgene plasmid #163505 | AiP11390-pAAV-DLX2.0-minBG-SYFP2-WPRE3-BGHpA (Alias: CN1390) | addgene full sequence | sequence record 325646 | Addgene NGS Result
CCTGCAGGCAGCTGCGCGCTCGCTCGCTCACTGAGGCCGCCCGGGCGTCGGGCGACCTTTGGTCGCCCGG
CCTCAGTGAGCGAGCGAGCGCGCAGAGAGGGAGTGGCCAACTCCATCACTAGGGGTTCCTGCGGCCGCAC
GCGTGGTACCCTAAATAAAGATGGCTTTTTAGTATTAAAAGTGGAAGAAAATTACAGGTAATTATCTTTG
ACGGTAAAAACGCTGTAATCAGCGGGCTACATGAAAAATTACTCTAATTATGGCTGCATTTAAGAGAATG
GCTAAATAAAGATGGCTTTTTAGTATTAAAAGTGGAAGAAAATTACAGGTAATTATCTTTGACGGTAAAA
ACGCTGTAATCAGCGGGCTACATGAAAAATTACTCTAATTATGGCTGCATTTAAGAGAATGGCTAAATAA
AGATGGCTTTTTAGTATTAAAAGTGGAAGAAAATTACAGGTAATTATCTTTGACGGTAAAAACGCTGTAA
TCAGCGGGCTACATGAAAAATTACTCTAATTATGGCTGCATTTAAGAGAATGGAGCTCGGGCTGGGCATA
AAAGTCAGGGCAGAGCCATCTATTGCTTACATTTGCTTCTGGGATCCAGATCTTTCGAAGCTAGCGCTAC
CGGTCGCCACCATGGTGAGCAAGGGCGAGGAGCTGTTCACCGGGGTGGTGCCCATCCTGGTCGAGCTGGA
CGGCGACGTAAACGGCCACAAGTTCAGCGTGTCCGGCGAGGGCGAGGGCGATGCCACCTACGGCAAGCTG
ACCCTGAAGCTGATCTGCACCACCGGCAAGCTGCCCGTGCCCTGGCCCACCCTCGTGACCACCCTGGGCT
ACGGCGTGCAGTGCTTCGCCCGCTACCCCGACCACATGAAGCAGCACGACTTCTTCAAGTCCGCCATGCC
CGAAGGCTACGTCCAGGAGCGCACCATCTTCTTCAAGGACGACGGCAACTACAAGACCCGCGCCGAGGTG
AAGTTCGAGGGCGACACCCTGGTGAACCGCATCGAGCTGAAGGGCATCGACTTCAAGGAGGACGGCAACA
TCCTGGGGCACAAGCTGGAGTACAACTACAACAGCCACAACGTCTATATCACCGCCGACAAGCAGAAGAA
CGGCATCAAGGCCAACTTCAAGATCCGCCACAACATCGAGGACGGCGGCGTGCAGCTCGCCGACCACTAC
CAGCAGAACACCCCCATCGGCGACGGCCCCGTGCTGCTGCCCGACAACCACTACCTGAGCTACCAGTCCA
AGCTGAGCAAAGACCCCAACGAGAAGCGCGATCACATGGTCCTGCTGGAGTTCGTGACCGCCGCCGGGAT
CACTCTCGGCATGGACGAGCTGTACAAGTAAGTCGACGGCGCGCCGCGGCCGCGAATTCGATATCATAAT
CAACCTCTGGATTACAAAATTTGTGAAAGATTGACTGGTATTCTTAACTATGTTGCTCCTTTTACGCTAT
GTGGATACGCTGCTTTAATGCCTTTGTATCATGCTATTGCTTCCCGTATGGCTTTCATTTTCTCCTCCTT
GTATAAATCCTGGTTAGTTCTTGCCACGGCGGAACTCATCGCCGCCTGCCTTGCCCGCTGCTGGACAGGG
GCTCGGCTGTTGGGCACTGACAATTCCGTGGCTCGAGAGATCTTCGACTGTGCCTTCTAGTTGCCAGCCA
TCTGTTGTTTGCCCCTCCCCCGTGCCTTCCTTGACCCTGGAAGGTGCCACTCCCACTGTCCTTTCCTAAT
AAAATGAGGAAATTGCATCGCATTGTCTGAGTAGGTGTCATTCTATTCTGGGGGGTGGGGTGGGGCAGGA
CAGCAAGGGGGAGGATTGGGAAGACAATAGCAGGCATGAGATCTCACGTGCGGACCGAGCGGCCGCAGGA
ACCCCTAGTGATGGAGTTGGCCACTCCCTCTCTGCGCGCTCGCTCGCTCACTGAGGCCGGGCGACCAAAG
GTCGCCCGACGCCCGGGCTTTGCCCGGGCGGCCTCAGTGAGCGAGCGAGCGCGCAGCTGCCTGCAGGGGC
GCCTGATGCGGTATTTTCTCCTTACGCATCTGTGCGGTATTTCACACCGCATA
[95 nt withheld, positions 2084-2178]
T
[46 nt withheld, positions 2180-2225]
C
[141 nt withheld, positions 2227-2367]
CCTTTGACGTTGGAGTCCACGTTCTTT
[37 nt withheld, positions 2395-2431]
ACTCTATCTCGGGCTATTCTTTTGATTTATAAGGGATTTTGCCGATTTCGGTCTATTGGTTAAAAAATGA
GCTGATTTAACAAAAATTTAACGCGAATTTTAACAAAATATTAACGTTTACAATTTTATGGTGCACTCTC
AGTACAATCTGCTCTGATGCCGCATAGTTAAGCCAGCCCCGACACCCGCCAACACCCGCTGACGCGCCCT
GACGGGCTTGTCTGCTCCCGGCATCCGCTTACAGACAAGCTGTGACCGTCTCCGGGAGCTGCATGTGTCA
GAGGTTTTCACCGTCATCACCGAAACGCGCGAGACGAAAGGGCCTCGTGATACGCCTATTTTTATAGGTT
AATGTCATGATAATAATGGTTTCTTAGACGTCAGGTGGCACTTTTCGGGGAAATGTGCGCGGAACCCCTA
TTTGTTTATTTTTCTAAATACATTCAAATATGTATCCGCTCATGAGACAATAACCCTGATAAATGCTTCA
ATAATATTGAAAAAGGAAGAGTATGAGTATTCAACATTTCCGTGTCGCCCTTATTCCCTTTTTTGCGGCA
TTTTGCCTTCCTGTTTTTGCTCACCCAGAAACGCTGGTGAAAGTAAAAGATGCTGAAGATCAGTTGGGTG
CACGAGTGGGTTACATCGAACTGGATCTCAACAGCGGTAAGATCCTTGAGAGTTTTCGCCCCGAAGAACG
TTTTCCAATGATGAGCACTTTTAAAGTTCTGCTATGTGGCGCGGTATTATCCCGTATTGACGCCGGGCAA
GAGCAACTCGGTCGCCGCATACACTATTCTCAGAATGACTTGGTTGAGTACTCACCAGTCACAGAAAAGC
ATCTTACGGATGGCATGACAGTAAGAGAATTATGCAGTGCTGCCATAACCATGAGTGATAACACTGCGGC
CAACTTACTTCTGACAACGATCGGAGGACCGAAGGAGCTAACCGCTTTTTTGCACAACATGGGGGATCAT
GTAACTCGCCTTGATCGTTGGGAACCGGAGCTGAATGAAGCCATACCAAACGACGAGCGTGACACCACGA
TGCCTGTAGCAATGGCAACAACGTTGCGCAAACTATTAACTGGCGAACTACTTACTCTAGCTTCCCGGCA
ACAATTAATAGACTGGATGGAGGCGGATAAAGTTGCAGGACCACTTCTGCGCTCGGCCCTTCCGGCTGGC
TGGTTTATTGCTGATAAATCTGGAGCCGGTGAGCGTGGGTCTCGCGGTATCATTGCAGCACTGGGGCCAG
ATGGTAAGCCCTCCCGTATCGTAGTTATCTACACGACGGGGAGTCAGGCAACTATGGATGAACGAAATAG
ACAGATCGCTGAGATAGGTGCCTCACTGATTAAGCATTGGTAACTGTCAGACCAAGTTTACTCATATATA
CTTTAGATTGATTTAAAACTTCATTTTTAATTTAAAAGGATCTAGGTGAAGATCCTTTTTGATAATCTCA
TGACCAAAATCCCTTAACGTGAGTTTTCGTTCCACTGAGCGTCAGACCCCGTAGAAAAGATCAAAGGATC
TTCTTGAGATCCTTTTTTTCTGCGCGTAATCTGCTGCTTGCAAACAAAAAAACCACCGCTACCAGCGGTG
GTTTGTTTGCCGGATCAAGAGCTACCAACTCTTTTTCCGAAGGTAACTGGCTTCAGCAGAGCGCAGATAC
CAAATACTGTTCTTCTAGTGTAGCCGTAGTTAGGCCACCACTTCAAGAACTCTGTAGCACCGCCTACATA
CCTCGCTCTGCTAATCCTGTTACCAGTGGCTGCTGCCAGTGGCGATAAGTCGTGTCTTACCGGGTTGGAC
TCAAGACGATAGTTACCGGATAAGGCGCAGCGGTCGGGCTGAACGGGGGGTTCGTGCACACAGCCCAGCT
TGGAGCGAACGACCTACACCGAACTGAGATACCTACAGCGTGAGCTATGAGAAAGCGCCACGCTTCCCGA
AGGGAGAAAGGCGGACAGGTATCCGGTAAGCGGCAGGGTCGGAACAGGAGAGCGCACGAGGGAGCTTCCA
GGGGGAAACGCCTGGTATCTTTATAGTCCTGTCGGGTTTCGCCACCTCTGACTTGAGCGTCGATTTTTGT
GATGCTCGTCAGGGGGGCGGAGCCTATGGAAAAACGCCAGCAACGCGGCCTTTTTACGGTTCCTGGCCTT
TTGCTGGCCTTTTGCTCACATGT
Features (pLannotate 1.2.2; 14 found; start..end, strand, type, name):
     12..39      +  repeat_region  AAV2 ITR (fragment): inverted terminal repeat of adeno-associated virus serotype 2 inverted
     68..95      +  repeat_region  AAV2 ITR (fragment): inverted terminal repeat of adeno-associated virus serotype 2 inverted
    642..1358    +  CDS            SYFP2: SYFP2 is a basic (constitutively fluorescent) yellow fluorescent protein published in 2006, derived from Aequorea victoria. It is reported to be a very rapidly-maturing monomer with moderate acid sensitivity.
   1398..1555    +  misc_feature   WPRE (fragment): woodchuck hepatitis virus posttranscriptional regulatory element
   1561..1641    +  misc_feature   WPRE (fragment): woodchuck hepatitis virus posttranscriptional regulatory element
   1658..1769    +  polyA_signal   bGH poly(A) signal: bovine growth hormone polyadenylation signal
   1887..2027    +  repeat_region  AAV2 ITR: inverted terminal repeat of adeno-associated virus serotype 2 inverted
   2032..2083    -  misc_feature   bom (fragment): basis of mobility region from pBR322
   2102..2557    +  rep_origin     f1 ori (sequence partly withheld): f1 bacteriophage origin of replication; arrow indicates direction of (+) strand synthesis
   2558..2607    -  misc_feature   bom (fragment): basis of mobility region from pBR322
   2709..2744    -  CDS            rop (fragment): Rop protein, which maintains plasmids at low copy number; rop
   2839..2943    +  promoter       AmpR promoter: bla
   2944..3804    +  CDS            AmpR: β-lactamase; bla; confers resistance to ampicillin, carbenicillin, and related antibiotics
   3975..4563    +  rep_origin     ori: high-copy-number ColE1/pMB1/pBR322/pUC origin of replication
