[The description below was written by a language model from this plasmid's Addgene catalogue record and pLannotate feature annotations shown in this document.]
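Description:
AiP11390-pAAV-DLX2.0-minBG-SYFP2-WPRE3-BGHpA (alias CN1390) is a recombinant AAV transfer plasmid of about 4.6 kb, built to label forebrain GABAergic interneurons with a yellow fluorescent protein. It is maintained in bacteria as a high-copy plasmid through a ColE1/pUC-type origin and selected with ampicillin via the bla (AmpR) gene and its promoter. The backbone also carries an f1 phage origin and small remnants of pBR322 bom and rop sequence. The recorded propagation strain is a recombination-deficient one, in keeping with the repeat-rich ITRs.

The expression cassette lies between AAV2 inverted terminal repeats, which direct replication and packaging of the intervening DNA into AAV capsids. The feature table annotates the 3′ ITR in full but detects only short fragments of the 5′ ITR. Cell-type specificity comes from DLX2.0, described as a 3xCore version of the DLX enhancer, whose core is reported to be fully conserved in sequence between mouse and human. The enhancer is paired with a minimal beta-globin promoter that provides basal transcription initiation. Neither element is annotated in the generated table, but both presumably occupy the unannotated stretch upstream of the reporter.

These elements drive SYFP2, a rapidly maturing monomeric yellow fluorescent protein derived from Aequorea victoria. Next comes WPRE3, a shortened woodchuck hepatitis virus posttranscriptional regulatory element that appears as two WPRE fragments and boosts transcript expression. A bovine growth hormone polyadenylation signal ends the cassette. The compact design is intended for strong and rapid SYFP2 expression in interneurons, and the record also mentions a PHP.eB viral preparation. The construct belongs to a suite of enhancer AAVs for genetic access to cortical cell types.
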