Addgene plasmid #163505: AiP11390-pAAV-DLX2.0-minBG-SYFP2-WPRE3-BGHpA (Alias: CN1390)
Purpose: DLX2.0 (3xCore version of DLX enhancer). AAV vector for strong & rapid SYFP2 expression in forebrain GABAergic interneurons. The enhancer core has 100% seq conservation between mouse and human
Depositing lab: Allen Institute for Brain Science & Jonathan Ting. Depositing organization: Allen Institute. Publication: A suite of enhancer AAVs and transgenic mouse lines for genetic access to cortical cell types. Ben-Simon Y, Hooper M, Narayan S, Daigle TL, Dwivedi D, Way SW, Oster A, Stafford DA, Mich JK, Taormina MJ, Martinez RA, Opitz-Araya X, Roth JR, Alexander JR, Allen S, Amster A, Arbuckle J, Ayala A, Baker PM, Bakken TE, Barcelli T, Barta S, Bendrick J, Bertagnolli D, Bielstein C, Bishwakarma P, Bowlus J, Boyer G, Brouner K, Casian B, Casper T, Chakka AB, Chakrabarty R, Chance RK, Chavan S, Clark M, Colbert K, Collman F, Daniel S, Departee M, DiValentin P, Donadio N, Dotson N, Egdorf T, Fliss T, Gabitto M, Garcia J, Gary A, Gasperini M, Gloe J, Goldy J, Gore BB, Graybuck L, Greisman N, Haeseleer F, Halterman C, Haradon Z, Hastings SD, Helback O, Ho W, Hockemeyer D, Huang C, Huff S, Hunker A, Johansen N, Jones D, Juneau Z, Kalmbach B, Kannan M, Khem S, Kussick E, Kutsal R, Larsen R, Lee C, Lee AY, Leibly M, Lenz GH, Li S, Liang E, Lusk N, Madigan Z, Malloy J, Malone J, McCue R, Melchor J, Mollenkopf T, Moosman S, Morin E, Newman D, Ng L, Ngo K, Omstead V, Otto S, Oyama A, Pena N, Pham T, Phillips E, Pom CA, Potekhina L, Ransford S, Ray PL, Rette D, Reynoldson C, Rimorin C, Rocha D, Ruiz A, Sanchez REA, Sawyer L, Sedeno-Cortes A, Sevigny JP, Shapovalova N, Shepard N, Shulga L, Sigler AR, Siverts L, Soliman S, Somasundaram S, Staats B, Stewart K, Szelenyi E, Tieu M, Trader C, Tran A, van Velthoven CTJ, Walker M, Wang Y, Weed N, Wirthlin M, Wood T, Wynalda B, Yao Z, Zhou T, Ariza J, Dee N, Reding M, Ronellenfitch K, Mufti S, Sunkin SM, Smith KA, Esposito L, Waters J, Thyagarajan B, Yao S, Lein ES, Zeng H, Levi BP, Ngai J, Ting JT, Tasic B. Cell. 2025 May 16:S0092-8674(25)00513-6. doi: 10.1016/j.cell.2025.05.002. PubMed 40403729.
Backbone
  Vector backbone: rAAV-DLX2.0-minBG-SYFP2-WPRE3-BGHpA
  Backbone manufacturer: Allen Institute
  Vector type: AAV
Growth in bacteria
  Bacterial resistance: Ampicillin, 100 μg/mL
  Growth temperature: 37°C
  Growth strain: NEB Stable
  Copy number: High Copy
Gene/Insert
  Gene/Insert name: SYFP2
  Species: Synthetic
  Insert size (bp): 720
  Promoter: minBetaGlobin
  Cloning method: Ligation Independent Cloning
  Sequencing primers: 5′ AGCGCACGAGGGAGCTT; 3′ ACGTCGCCGTCCAGCTC
Terms and licenses: Academic/Nonprofit Terms; Industry Terms: Not Available to Industry
Depositor comments: Funded by BRAIN initiative.
How to cite: AiP11390-pAAV-DLX2.0-minBG-SYFP2-WPRE3-BGHpA (Alias: CN1390) was a gift from Allen Institute for Brain Science & Jonathan Ting (Addgene plasmid # 163505 ; http://n2t.net/addgene:163505 ; RRID:Addgene_163505) For viral preps, please replace (Addgene plasmid # 163505) in the above sentence with: (Addgene viral prep # 163505-PHPeB)
